Addgene plasmid #140164: pEF-GalNAc-T2-msGFP2
Purpose: Expresses the Golgi marker GalnacT2-msGFP2
Depositing lab: Benjamin Glick. Depositing organization: University of Chicago. Publication: ESCargo: a regulatable fluorescent secretory cargo for diverse model organisms. Casler JC, Zajac AL, Valbuena FM, Sparvoli D, Jeyifous O, Turkewitz AP, Horne-Badovinac S, Green WN, Glick BS. Mol Biol Cell. 2020 Oct 28:mbcE20090591. doi: 10.1091/mbc.E20-09-0591. PubMed 33112725.
Backbone
  Vector backbone: pEF/myc/ER
  Vector type: Mammalian Expression
Growth in bacteria
  Bacterial resistance: Ampicillin, 100 μg/mL
  Growth temperature: 37°C
  Growth strain: DH5alpha
  Copy number: Unknown
Gene/Insert
  Gene/Insert name: GalNAc-T2-msGFP2
  Species: H. sapiens (human)
  Entrez Gene: GALNT2 (a.k.a. CDG2T, GalNAc-T2)
  Promoter: EF-1a
  Cloning method: Gibson Cloning
Terms and licenses: Academic/Nonprofit Terms; Industry Terms: Not Available to Industry
How to cite: pEF-GalNAc-T2-msGFP2 was a gift from Benjamin Glick (Addgene plasmid # 140164 ; http://n2t.net/addgene:140164 ; RRID:Addgene_140164)
