[The description below was written by a language model from this plasmid's Addgene catalogue record and pLannotate feature annotations shown in this document.]
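Description:
pEF-GalNAc-T2-msGFP2 is a 7.8 kb mammalian expression plasmid built on the pEF/myc/ER backbone. It produces a fluorescent marker of the Golgi apparatus. It is propagated in E. coli through a high-copy ColE1/pUC-type origin and selected with ampicillin via a β-lactamase gene driven by its own bla promoter. An f1 bacteriophage origin is also present, a common backbone element that allows single-stranded DNA production.

The payload is a single expression cassette, assembled by Gibson cloning, in which the strong constitutive human EF-1α promoter drives the coding sequence of human GALNT2 (GalNAc-T2). This enzyme is a polypeptide N-acetylgalactosaminyltransferase that initiates O-linked glycosylation. In the feature table, msGFP2, a photostable monomeric superfolder GFP, lies a short distance downstream of the GALNT2 sequence on the same strand. This layout fits a C-terminal fusion, as the construct name indicates. A bovine growth hormone polyadenylation signal terminates the transcript.

A second cassette places a neomycin/kanamycin phosphotransferase sequence under the SV40 enhancer/early promoter, followed by an SV40 poly(A) signal. Such a cassette would normally permit G418 selection of stable mammalian transfectants. The annotation software scores this marker as a fragment and flags a short adjacent ble fragment, and the record does not list a mammalian selection marker, so whether the marker is functional cannot be confirmed from the record.

The stated purpose is to express GalNAc-T2-msGFP2 as a Golgi marker in mammalian cells. The associated publication describes a regulatable fluorescent secretory cargo, which suggests the marker serves as a Golgi reference for imaging in studies of secretory traffic.
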