Features (pLannotate 1.2.2; 13 found; start..end, strand, type, name):
      6..1168    +  promoter       EF-1α promoter: strong constitutive promoter for human elongation factor EF-1α
   1188..2900    +  CDS            GALNT2: GALT2_HUMAN - Experimental evidence at protein level: Swiss-Prot protein existence level 1. Catalyzes the initial reaction in O-linked oligosaccharide biosynthesis, the transfer of an N-acetyl-D-galactosamine residue to a serine or threonine residue on the protein receptor. Has a broad spectrum of substrates for peptides such as EA2, Muc5AC, Muc1a, Muc1b. Probably involved in O-linked glycosylation of the immunoglobulin A1 (IgA1) hinge region. Involved in O-linked glycosylation of APOC-III, ANGPTL3 and PLTP. It participates to the regulation of HDL-C metabolism (PubMed:27508872, PubMed:3229367
   2919..3626    +  CDS            msGFP2: photostable monomeric superfolder GFP (Valbuena et al., 2020)
   3656..3863    +  polyA_signal   bGH poly(A) signal: bovine growth hormone polyadenylation signal
   3884..3905    +  promoter       SV40 promoter (fragment): SV40 enhancer and early promoter
   3926..4354    +  rep_origin     f1 ori (sequence partly withheld): f1 bacteriophage origin of replication; arrow indicates direction of (+) strand synthesis
   4368..4697    +  promoter       SV40 promoter: SV40 enhancer and early promoter
   4727..5517    +  CDS            NeoR/KanR (fragment): aminoglycoside phosphotransferase from Tn5; aph(3')-II (or nptII); confers resistance to neomycin, kanamycin, and G418 (Geneticin®)
   5538..5696    +  CDS            ble (fragment): BLE_KLEPN - Experimental evidence at protein level: Swiss-Prot protein existence level 1. Binding protein with a strong affinity to the bleomycin family of antibiotics. Binds to CL990; an antimitotic-antibiotic compound. From Klebsiella pneumoniae.
   5691..5812    +  polyA_signal   SV40 poly(A) signal: SV40 polyadenylation signal
   6016..6604    -  rep_origin     ori: high-copy-number ColE1/pMB1/pBR322/pUC origin of replication
   6775..7635    -  CDS            AmpR: β-lactamase; bla; confers resistance to ampicillin, carbenicillin, and related antibiotics
   7636..7740    -  promoter       AmpR promoter: bla
>Addgene plasmid #140164 | pEF-GalNAc-T2-msGFP2 | addgene full sequence | sequence record 275933 | Addgene NGS Result
CGTGAGGCTCCGGTGCCCGTCAGTGGGCAGAGCGCACATCGCCCACAGTCCCCGAGAAGTTGGGGGGAGG
GGTCGGCAATTGAACCGGTGCCTAGAGAAGGTGGCGCGGGGTAAACTGGGAAAGTGATGTCGTGTACTGG
CTCCGCCTTTTTCCCGAGGGTGGGGGAGAACCGTATATAAGTGCAGTAGTCGCCGTGAACGTTCTTTTTC
GCAACGGGTTTGCCGCCAGAACACAGGTAAGTGCCGTGTGTGGTTCCCGCGGGCCTGGCCTCTTTACGGG
TTATGGCCCTTGCGTGCCTTGAATTACTTCCACCTGGCTCCAGTACGTGATTCTTGATCCCGAGCTGGAG
CCAGGGGCGGGCCTTGCGCTTTAGGAGCCCCTTCGCCTCGTGCTTGAGTTGAGGCCTGGCCTGGGCGCTG
GGGCCGCCGCGTGCGAATCTGGTGGCACCTTCGCGCCTGTCTCGCTGCTTTCGATAAGTCTCTAGCCATT
TAAAATTTTTGATGACCTGCTGCGACGCTTTTTTTCTGGCAAGATAGTCTTGTAAATGCGGGCCAGGATC
TGCACACTGGTATTTCGGTTTTTGGGGCCGCGGGCGGCGACGGGGCCCGTGCGTCCCAGCGCACATGTTC
GGCGAGGCGGGGCCTGCGAGCGCGGCCACCGAGAATCGGACGGGGGTAGTCTCAAGCTGGCCGGCCTGCT
CTGGTGCCTGGCCTCGCGCCGCCGTGTATCGCCCCGCCCTGGGCGGCAAGGCTGGCCCGGTCGGCACCAG
TTGCGTGAGCGGAAAGATGGCCGCTTCCCGGCCCTGCTCCAGGGGGCTCAAAATGGAGGACGCGGCGCTC
GGGAGAGCGGGCGGGTGAGTCACCCACACAAAGGAAAGGGGCCTTTCCGTCCTCAGCCGTCGCTTCATGT
GACTCCACGGAGTACCGGGCGCCGTCCAGGCACCTCGATTAGTTCTGGAGCTTTTGGAGTACGTCGTCTT
TAGGTTGGGGGGAGGGGTTTTATGCGATGGAGTTTCCCCACACTGAGTGGGTGGAGACTGAAGTTAGGCC
AGCTTGGCACTTGATGTAATTCTCCTTGGAATTTGCCCTTTTTGAGTTTGGATCTTGGTTCATTCTCAAG
CCTCAGACAGTGGTTCAAAGTTTTTTTCTTCCATTTCAGGTGTCGTGAACACGTGGCCACCGCCACCATG
AGGCGGCGCTCGAGGATGCTGCTCTGCTTCGCCTTCCTGTGGGTGCTGGGAATCGCCTACTACATGTACT
CGGGAGGAGGATCTGCGCTGGCCGGAGGAGCGGGAGGAGGAGCCGGCAGGAAGGAGGACTGGAATGAAAT
TGACCCCATTAAAAAGAAAGACCTTCATCACAGCAATGGAGAAGAGAAAGCACAAAGCATGGAGACCCTC
CCTCCAGGGAAAGTACGGTGGCCAGACTTTAACCAGGAAGCTTATGTTGGAGGGACGATGGTCCGCTCCG
GGCAGGACCCTTACGCCCGCAACAAGTTCAACCAGGTGGAGAGTGATAAGCTTCGAATGGATAGAGCCAT
CCCTGACACCCGGCATGACCAGTGTCAGCGGAAGCAGTGGCGGGTGGATCTGCCGGCCACCAGCGTGGTG
ATCACGTTTCACAATGAAGCCAGGTCGGCCCTACTCAGGACCGTGGTCAGCGTGCTTAAGAAAAGCCCGC
CCCATCTCATAAAAGAAATCATCTTGGTGGATGACTACAGCAATGATCCTGAGGACGGGGCTCTCTTGGG
GAAAATTGAGAAAGTGCGAGTTCTTAGAAATGATCGACGAGAAGGCCTCATGCGCTCACGGGTTCGGGGG
GCCGATGCTGCCCAAGCCAAGGTCCTGACCTTCCTGGACAGTCACTGCGAGTGTAATGAGCACTGGCTGG
AGCCCCTCCTGGAAAGGGTGGCGGAGGACAGGACTCGGGTTGTGTCACCCATCATCGATGTCATTAATAT
GGACAACTTTCAGTATGTGGGGGCATCTGCTGACTTGAAGGGCGGTTTTGATTGGAACTTGGTATTCAAG
TGGGATTACATGACGCCTGAGCAGAGAAGGTCCCGGCAGGGGAACCCAGTCGCCCCTATAAAAACCCCCA
TGATTGCTGGTGGGCTGTTTGTGATGGATAAGTTCTATTTTGAAGAACTGGGGAAGTACGACATGATGAT
GGATGTGTGGGGAGGAGAGAACCTAGAGATCTCGTTCCGCGTGTGGCAGTGTGGTGGCAGCCTGGAGATC
ATCCCGTGCAGCCGTGTGGGACACGTGTTCCGGAAGCAGCACCCCTACACGTTCCCGGGTGGCAGTGGCA
CTGTCTTTGCCCGAAACACCCGCCGGGCAGCAGAGGTCTGGATGGATGAATACAAAAATTTCTATTATGC
AGCAGTGCCTTCTGCTAGAAACGTTCCTTATGGAAATATTCAGAGCAGATTGGAGCTTAGGAAGAAACTC
AGCTGCAAGCCTTTCAAATGGTACCTTGAAAATGTCTATCCAGAGTTAAGGGTTCCAGACCATCAGGATA
TAGCTTTTGGGGCCTTGCAGCAGGGAACTAACTGCCTCGACACTTTGGGACACTTTGCTGATGGTGTGGT
TGGAGTTTATGAATGTCACAATGCTGGGGGAAACCAGGAATGGGCCTTGACGAAGGAGAAGTCGGTGAAG
CACATGGATTTGTGCCTTACTGTGGTGGACCGGGCACCGGGCTCTCTTATAAAGCTGCAGGGCTGCCGAG
AAAATGACAGCAGACAGAAATGGGAACAGATCGAGGGCAACTCCAAGCTGAGGCACGTGGGCAGCAACCT
GTGCCTGGACAGTCGCACGGCCAAGAGCGGGGGCCTAAGCGTGGAGGTGTGTGGCCCGGCCCTTTCGCAG
CAGTGGAAGTTCACGCTCAACCTGCAGCAGGGAGGAAGCGGAGGAAGCATGGATAGCACTGAGAGCCTGT
TCACCGGGGTGGTGCCCATCCTGGTCGAGCTGGACGGCGACGTAAACGGCCACAAGTTCAGCGTGCGCGG
CGAGGGCGAGGGCGATGCCACCAACGGCAAGCTGACCCTGAAGTTCATCTGCACCACCGGCAAGCTGCCC
GTGCCCTGGCCCACCCTCGTGACCACCCTGACCTACGGCGTGCAGTGCTTCAGCCGCTACCCCGACCACA
TGAAGCAGCACGACTTCTTCAAGTCCGCCATGCCCGAAGGCTACGTCCAGGAGCGCACCATCACCTTCAA
GGACGACGGCACCTACAAGACCCGCGCCGAGGTGAAGTTCGAGGGCGACACCCTGGTGAACCGCATCGAG
CTGAAGGGCATCGACTTCAAGGAGGACGGCAACATCCTGGGGCACAAGCTGGAGTACAACTACAACAGCC
ACAACGTCTATATCACCGCCGACAAGCAGAAGAACGGCATCAAGGCCAACTTCAAGATCCGCCACAACGT
GGAGGACGGCAGCGTGCAGCTCGCCGACCACTACCAGCAGAACACCCCCATCGGCGACGGCCCCGTGCTG
CTGCCCGACAACCACTACCTGAGCACCCAGTCCAAGCTGAGCAAAGACCCCAACGAGAAGCGCGATCACA
TGGTCCTGCTGGAGTTCGTGACCGCCGCCGGGATCACTGGAGGCAGTGGCGGTTCTTAGTCTAGAAGCTC
GCTGATCAGCCTCGACTGTGCCTTCTAGTTGCCAGCCATCTGTTGTTTGCCCCTCCCCCGTGCCTTCCTT
GACCCTGGAAGGTGCCACTCCCACTGTCCTTTCCTAATAAAATGAGGAAATTGCATCGCATTGTCTGAGT
AGGTGTCATTCTATTCTGGGGGGTGGGGTGGGGCAGGACAGCAAGGGGGAGGATTGGGAAGACAATAGCA
GGCATGCTGGGGATGGCCCGGGCTCTATGGCTTCTGAGGCGGAAAGAACCAGCTGGGGCTCTAGGGGGTA
TCCCC
[124 nt withheld, positions 3926-4049]
C
[72 nt withheld, positions 4051-4122]
TCCCCCAAAAAACTTGATTA
[49 nt withheld, positions 4143-4191]
CCTTTGACGTTGGAGTCCACGTTCTTT
[37 nt withheld, positions 4219-4255]
ACCCTATCTCGGTCTATTCTTTTGATTTATAAGGGATTTTGCCGATTTCGGCCTATTGGTTAAAAAATGA
GCTGATTTAACAAAAATTTAACGCGAATTAATTCTGTGGAATGTGTGTCAGTTAGGGTGTGGAAAGTCCC
CAGGCTCCCCAGCAGGCAGAAGTATGCAAAGCATGCATCTCAATTAGTCAGCAACCAGGTGTGGAAAGTC
CCCAGGCTCCCCAGCAGGCAGAAGTATGCAAAGCATGCATCTCAATTAGTCAGCAACCATAGTCCCGCCC
CTAACTCCGCCCATCCCGCCCCTAACTCCGCCCAGTTCCGCCCATTCTCCGCCCCTAGGCTGACTAATTT
TTTTTATTTATGCAGAGGCCGAGGCCGCCTCTGCCTCTGAGCTATTCCAGAAGTAGTGAGGAGGCTTTTT
TGGAGGCCTAGGCTTTTGCAAAAAGCTCCCCCCCCGGGAGGTCCACAATGGTTGAACAAGATGGATTGCA
CGCAGGTTCTCCGGCCGCTTGGGTGGAGAGGCTATTCGGCTATGACTGGGCACAACAGACAATCGGCTGC
TCTGATGCCGCCGTGTTCCGGCTGTCAGCGCAGGGGCGCCCGGTTCTTTTTGTCAAGACCGACCTGTCCG
GTGCCCTGAATGAACTCCAGGACGAGGCAGCGCGGCTATCGTGGCTGGCCACGACGGGCGTTCCTTGCGC
AGCTGTGCTCGACGTTGTCACTGAAGCGGGAAGGGACTGGCTGCTATTGGGCGAAGTGCCGGGGCAGGAT
CTCCTGTCATCTCACCTTGCTCCTGCCGAGAAAGTATCCATCATGGCTGATGCAATGCGGCGGCTGCATA
CGCTTGATCCGGCTACCTGCCCATTCGACCACCAAGCGAAACATCGCATCGAGCGAGCACGTACTCGGAT
GGAAGCCGGTCTTGTCGATCAGGATGATCTGGACGAAGAGCATCAGGGGCTCGCGCCAGCCGAACTGTTC
GCCAGGCTCAAGGCGCGTATGCCCGACGGCGAGGATCTCGTCGTGACTCATGGCGATGCCTGCTTGCCGA
ATATCATGGTGGAAAATGGCCGCTTTTCTGGATTCATCGACTGTGGCCGGCTGGGTGTGGCGGACCGCTA
TCAGGACATAGCGTTGGCTACCCGTGATATTGCTGAAGAGCTTGGCGGCGAATGGGCTGACCGCTTCCTC
GTGCTTTACGGTATCGCCGCTCCCGATTCGCAGCGCATCGCCTTCTATCGCCTTCTTGACGAGTTCTTCT
GAGCGGGACTCTGGGGTTCGAAATGACCGACCAAGCGACGCCCAACCTGCCATCACGAGATTTCGATTCC
ACCGCCGCCTTCTATGAAAGGTTGGGCTTCGGAATCGTTTTCCGGGACGCCGGCTGGATGATCCTCCAGC
GCGGGGATCTCATGCTGGAGTTCTTCGCCCACCCCAACTTGTTTATTGCAGCTTATAATGGTTACAAATA
AAGCAATAGCATCACAAATTTCACAAATAAAGCATTTTTTTCACTGCATTCTAGTTGTGGTTTGTCCAAA
CTCATCAATGTATCTTATCATGTCTGTATACCGTCGATCTTTCCGCTTCCTCGCTCACTGACTCGCTGCG
CTCGGTCGTTCGGCTGCGGCGAGCGGTATCAGCTCACTCAAAGGCGGTAATACGGTTATCCACAGAATCA
GGGGATAACGCAGGAAAGAACATGTGAGCAAAAGGCCAGCAAAAGGCCAGGAACCGTAAAAAGGCCGCGT
TGCTGGCGTTTTTCCATAGGCTCCGCCCCCCTGACGAGCATCACAAAAATCGACGCTCAAGTCAGAGGTG
GCGAAACCCGACAGGACTATAAAGATACCAGGCGTTTCCCCCTGGAAGCTCCCTCGTGCGCTCTCCTGTT
CCGACCCTGCCGCTTACCGGATACCTGTCCGCCTTTCTCCCTTCGGGAAGCGTGGCGCTTTCTCATAGCT
CACGCTGTAGGTATCTCAGTTCGGTGTAGGTCGTTCGCTCCAAGCTGGGCTGTATGCACGAACCCCCCGT
TCAGCCCGACCGCTGCGCCTTATCCGGTAACTATCGTCTTGAGTCCAACCCGGTAAGACACGACTTATCG
CCACTGGCAGCAGCCACTGGTAACAGGATTAGCAGAGCGAGGTATGTAGGCGGTGCTACAGAGTTCTTGA
AGTGGTGGCCTAACTACGGCTACACTAGAAGAACAGTATTTGGTATCTGCGCTCTGCTGAAGCCAGTTAC
CTTCGGAAAAAGAGTTGGTAGCTCTTGATCCGGCAAACAAACCACCGCTGGTAGCGGTGGTTTTTTTGTT
TGCAAGCAGCAGATTACGCGCAGAAAAAAAGGATCTCAAGAAGATCCTTTGATCTTTTCTACGGGGTCTG
ACGCTCAGTGGAACGAAAACTCACGTTAAGGGATTTTGGTCATGAGATTATCAAAAAGGATCTTCACCTA
GATCCTTTTAAATTAAAAATGAAGTTTTAAATCAATCTAAAGTATATATGAGTAAACTTGGTCTGACAGT
TACCAATGCTTAATCAGTGAGGCACCTATCTCAGCGATCTGTCTATTTCGTTCATCCATAGTTGCCTGAC
TCCCCGTCGTGTAGATAACTACGATACGGGAGGGCTTACCATCTGGCCCCAGTGCTGCAATGATACCGCG
AGACCCACGCTCACCGGCTCCAGATTTATCAGCAATAAACCAGCCAGCCGGAAGGGCCGAGCGCAGAAGT
GGTCCTGCAACTTTATCCGCCTCCATCCAGTCTATTAATTGTTGCCGGGAAGCTAGAGTAAGTAGTTCGC
CAGTTAATAGTTTGCGCAACGTTGTTGCCATTGCTACAGGCATCGTGGTGTCACGCTCGTCGTTTGGTAT
GGCTTCATTCAGCTCCGGTTCCCAACGATCAAGGCGAGTTACATGATCCCCCATGTTGTGCAAAAAAGCG
GTTAGCTCCTTCGGTCCTCCGATCGTTGTCAGAAGTAAGTTGGCCGCAGTGTTATCACTCATGGTTATGG
CAGCACTGCATAATTCTCTTACTGTCATGCCATCCGTAAGATGCTTTTCTGTGACTGGTGAGTACTCAAC
CAAGTCATTCTGAGAATAGTGTATGCGGCGACCGAGTTGCTCTTGCCCGGCGTCAATACGGGATAATACC
GCGCCACATAGCAGAACTTTAAAAGTGCTCATCATTGGAAAACGTTCTTCGGGGCGAAAACTCTCAAGGA
TCTTACCGCTGTTGAGATCCAGTTCGATGTAACCCACTCGGGCACCCAACTGATCTTCAGCATCTTTTAC
TTTCACCAGCGTTTCTGGGTGAGCAAAAACAGGAAGGCAAAATGCCGCAAAAAAGGGAATAAGGGCGACA
CGGAAATGTTGAATACTCATACTCTTCCTTTTTCAATATTATTGAAGCATTTATCAGGGTTATTGTCTCA
TGAGCGGATACATATTTGAATGTATTTAGAAAAATAAACAAATAGGGGTTCCGCGCACATTTCCCCGAAA
AGTGCCACCTGACGTCAGATCGACGGATCGGGAGATCGGTACCGAATTCAAGCTT
