>Addgene plasmid #140164 | pEF-GalNAc-T2-msGFP2 | depositor partial sequence | sequence record 271621 | Partial Sequence
ATGAGGCGGCGCTCGAGGATGCTGCTCTGCTTCGCCTTCCTGTGGGTGCTGGGAATCGCCTACTACATGT
ACTCGGGAGGAGGATCTGCGCTGGCCGGAGGAGCGGGAGGAGGAGCCGGCAGGAAGGAGGACTGGAATGA
AATTGACCCCATTAAAAAGAAAGACCTTCATCACAGCAATGGAGAAGAGAAAGCACAAAGCATGGAGACC
CTCCCTCCAGGGAAAGTACGGTGGCCAGACTTTAACCAGGAAGCTTATGTTGGAGGGACGATGGTCCGCT
CCGGGCAGGACCCTTACGCCCGCAACAAGTTCAACCAGGTGGAGAGTGATAAGCTTCGAATGGATAGAGC
CATCCCTGACACCCGGCATGACCAGTGTCAGCGGAAGCAGTGGCGGGTGGATCTGCCGGCCACCAGCGTG
GTGATCACGTTTCACAATGAAGCCAGGTCGGCCCTACTCAGGACCGTGGTCAGCGTGCTTAAGAAAAGCC
CGCCCCATCTCATAAAAGAAATCATCTTGGTGGATGACTACAGCAATGATCCTGAGGACGGGGCTCTCTT
GGGGAAAATTGAGAAAGTGCGAGTTCTTAGAAATGATCGACGAGAAGGCCTCATGCGCTCACGGGTTCGG
GGGGCCGATGCTGCCCAAGCCAAGGTCCTGACCTTCCTGGACAGTCACTGCGAGTGTAATGAGCACTGGC
TGGAGCCCCTCCTGGAAAGGGTGGCGGAGGACAGGACTCGGGTTGTGTCACCCATCATCGATGTCATTAA
TATGGACAACTTTCAGTATGTGGGGGCATCTGCTGACTTGAAGGGCGGTTTTGATTGGAACTTGGTATTC
AAGTGGGATTACATGACGCCTGAGCAGAGAAGGTCCCGGCAGGGGAACCCAGTCGCCCCTATAAAAACCC
CCATGATTGCTGGTGGGCTGTTTGTGATGGATAAGTTCTATTTTGAAGAACTGGGGAAGTACGACATGAT
GATGGATGTGTGGGGAGGAGAGAACCTAGAGATCTCGTTCCGCGTGTGGCAGTGTGGTGGCAGCCTGGAG
ATCATCCCGTGCAGCCGTGTGGGACACGTGTTCCGGAAGCAGCACCCCTACACGTTCCCGGGTGGCAGTG
GCACTGTCTTTGCCCGAAACACCCGCCGGGCAGCAGAGGTCTGGATGGATGAATACAAAAATTTCTATTA
TGCAGCAGTGCCTTCTGCTAGAAACGTTCCTTATGGAAATATTCAGAGCAGATTGGAGCTTAGGAAGAAA
CTCAGCTGCAAGCCTTTCAAATGGTACCTTGAAAATGTCTATCCAGAGTTAAGGGTTCCAGACCATCAGG
ATATAGCTTTTGGGGCCTTGCAGCAGGGAACTAACTGCCTCGACACTTTGGGACACTTTGCTGATGGTGT
GGTTGGAGTTTATGAATGTCACAATGCTGGGGGAAACCAGGAATGGGCCTTGACGAAGGAGAAGTCGGTG
AAGCACATGGATTTGTGCCTTACTGTGGTGGACCGGGCACCGGGCTCTCTTATAAAGCTGCAGGGCTGCC
GAGAAAATGACAGCAGACAGAAATGGGAACAGATCGAGGGCAACTCCAAGCTGAGGCACGTGGGCAGCAA
CCTGTGCCTGGACAGTCGCACGGCCAAGAGCGGGGGCCTAAGCGTGGAGGTGTGTGGCCCGGCCCTTTCG
CAGCAGTGGAAGTTCACGCTCAACCTGCAGCAGGGAGGAAGCGGAGGAAGCATGGATAGCACTGAGAGCC
TGTTCACCGGGGTGGTGCCCATCCTGGTCGAGCTGGACGGCGACGTAAACGGCCACAAGTTCAGCGTGCG
CGGCGAGGGCGAGGGCGATGCCACCAACGGCAAGCTGACCCTGAAGTTCATCTGCACCACCGGCAAGCTG
CCCGTGCCCTGGCCCACCCTCGTGACCACCCTGACCTACGGCGTGCAGTGCTTCAGCCGCTACCCCGACC
ACATGAAGCAGCACGACTTCTTCAAGTCCGCCATGCCCGAAGGCTACGTCCAGGAGCGCACCATCACCTT
CAAGGACGACGGCACCTACAAGACCCGCGCCGAGGTGAAGTTCGAGGGCGACACCCTGGTGAACCGCATC
GAGCTGAAGGGCATCGACTTCAAGGAGGACGGCAACATCCTGGGGCACAAGCTGGAGTACAACTACAACA
GCCACAACGTCTATATCACCGCCGACAAGCAGAAGAACGGCATCAAGGCCAACTTCAAGATCCGCCACAA
CGTGGAGGACGGCAGCGTGCAGCTCGCCGACCACTACCAGCAGAACACCCCCATCGGCGACGGCCCCGTG
CTGCTGCCCGACAACCACTACCTGAGCACCCAGTCCAAGCTGAGCAAAGACCCCAACGAGAAGCGCGATC
ACATGGTCCTGCTGGAGTTCGTGACCGCCGCCGGGATCACTGGAGGCAGTGGCGGTTCTTAG
